>Addgene plasmid #173515 | pICSL86977OD:PITG_04314 | addgene full sequence | sequence record 342190 | Addgene NGS Result
TATTCATTTGCTCATTTACTCTGGTAGCTGCGCGATGTATTCAGATAGCAGCTCGGTAATGGTCTTGCCT
TGGCGTACCGCGTACATCTTCAGCTTGGTGTGATCCTCCGCCGGCAACTGAAAGTTGACCCGCTTCATGG
CTGGCGTGTCTGCCAGGCTGGCCAACGTTGCAGCCTTGCTGCTGCGTGCGCTCGGACGGCCGGCACTTAG
CGTGTTTGTGCTTTTGCTCATTTTCTCTTTACCTCATTAACTCAAATGAGTTTTGATTTAATTTCAGCGG
CCAGCGCCTGGACCTCGCGGGCAGCGTCGCCCTCGGGTTCTGATTCAAGAACGGTTGTGCCGGCGGCGGC
AGTGCCTGGGTAGCTCACGCGCTGCGTGATACGGGACTCAAGAATGGGCAGCTCGTACCCGGCCAGCGCC
TCGGCAACCTCACCGCCGATGCGCGTGCCTTTGATCGCCCGCGACACGACAAAGGCCGCTTGTAGCCTTC
CATCCGTGACCTCAATGCGCTGCTTAACCAGCTCCACCAGGTCGGCGGTGGCCCATATGTCGTAAGGGCT
TGGCTGCACCGGAATCAGCACGAAGTCGGCTGCCTTGATCGCGGACACAGCCAAGTCCGCCGCCTGGGGC
GCTCCGTCGATCACTACGAAGTCGCGCCGGCCGATGGCCTTCACGTCGCGGTCAATCGTCGGGCGGTCGA
TGCCGACAACGGTTAGCGGTTGATCTTCCCGCACGGCCGCCCAATCGCGGGCACTGCCCTGGGGATCGGA
ATCGACTAACAGAACATCGGCCCCGGCGAGTTGCAGGGCGCGGGCTAGATGGGTTGCGATGGTCGTCTTG
CCTGACCCGCCTTTCTGGTTAAGTACAGCGATAACCTTCATGCGTTCCCCTTGCGTATTTGTTTATTTAC
TCATCGCATCATATACGCAGCGACCGCATGACGCAAGCTGTTTTACTCAAATACACATCACCTTTTTAGA
CGGCGGCGCTCGGTTTCTTCAGCGGCCAAGCTGGCCGGCCAGGCCGCCAGCTTGGCATCAGACAAACCGG
CCAGGATTTCATGCAGCCGCACGGCTGACTCCCGAGGGGAACCCTGTGGTTGGCATGCACATACAAATGG
ACGAACGGATAAACCTTTTCACGCCCTTTTAAATATCCGATTATTCTAATAAACGCTCTTTTCTCTTAGG
TTTACCCGCCAATATATCCTGTCAAACACTGATAGTTTAAACGGATCACTTCGTGTCCCTCGGTCACATG
TGCATCCTCTAGTAGCGGTCCTGCTGAGCCTCGACATGTTGTCGCAAAATTCGCCCTGGACCCGCCCAAC
GATTTGTCGTCACTGTCAAGGTTTGACCTGCACTTCATTTGGGGCCCACATACACCAAAAAAATGCTGCA
TAATTCTCGGGGCAGCAAGTCGGTTACCCGGCCGCCGTGCTGGACCGGGTTGAATGGTGCCCGTAACTTT
CGGTAGAGCGGACGGCCAATACTCAACTTCAAGGAATCTCACCCATGCGCGCCGGCGGGGAACCGGAGTT
CCCTTCAGTGAGCGTTATTAGTTCGCCGCTCGGTGTGTCGTAGATACTAGCCCCTGGGGCACTTTTGAAA
TTTGAATAAGATTTATGTAATCAGTCTTTTAGGTTTGACCGGTTCTGCCGCTTTTTTTAAAATTGGATTT
GTAATAATAAAACGCAATTGTTTGTTATTGTGGCGCTCTATCATAGATGTCGCTATAAACCTATTCAGCA
CAATATATTGTTTTCATTTTAATATTGTACATATAAGTAGTAGGGTACAATCAGTAAATTGAACGGAGAA
TATTATTCATAAAAATACGATAGTAACGGGTGATATATTCATTAGAATGAACCGAAACCGGCGGTAAGGA
TCTGAGCTACACATGCTCAGGTTTTTTACAACGTGCACAACAGAATTGAAAGCAAATATCATGCGATCAT
AGGCTTCTCGCATATCTCATTAAAGCAGGACAAGCTCAAGAATTAGTCTTGTAGATCCTAGCTCTCACTT
TGTTAGAGAAAGTCACCTTGTTTGGGTTGTTAGCGTGCCTCACGATCTCGTTTCCTGCCTTCTTGTACAC
GTTCAAGTAGTTAAGCAACAAGTCAGGATACTTGTTCTTAAGCTTCTCCCTGATGTATCCCACAGTGAAG
TCGTCCCACTCTCCGAACCTCTTCAACTTGAAAGACTCAGACTTCATCATCTTCTTCAACTTAGACTTAG
CGAACAATCCCAACAAGTCCATTGTATCGATAATTGTAAATGTAATTGTAATGTTGTTTGTTGTTTGTTG
TTGTTGGTAATTGTTGTAAAAATGAGCTCTTATACTCGAGCGTGTCCTCTCCAAATGAAATGAACTTCCT
TATATAGAGGAAGGGTCTTGCGAAGGATAGTGGGATTGTGCGTCATCCCTTACGTCAGTGGAGATGTCAC
ATCAATCCACTTGCTTTGTAGACGTGGTTGGAACCTCTTCTTTTTCCACGATGCTCCTCGTGGGTGGGGG
TCCATCTTTGGGACCACTGTCGGCAGAGAGATCTTGAATGATAGCCTTTCCTTTATCGCAATGATGGCAT
TTGTAGGAGCCACCTTCCTTTTCTACTGTCCTTTCGATGAAGTGACAGATAGCTGGGCAATGGAATCCGA
GGAGGTTTCCCGAAATTATCCTTTGTTGAAAAGTCTCAATAGCCCTTTGATCTTCTGAGACTGTATCTTT
GACATTTTTGGAGTAGACCAGAGTGTCGTGCTCCACCATGTTGACGAAGATTTTCTTCTTGTCATTGAGT
CGTAAAAGACTCTGTATGAACTGTTCGCCAGTCTTGACGGCGAGTTCTGTTAGATCCTCGATTTGAATCT
TAGACTCCATGCATGGCCTTAGATTCAGTAGGAACTACCTTTTTAGAGACTCCAATCTCTATTACTTGCC
TTGGTTTATGAAGCAAGCCTTGAATCGTCCATACTGGAATAGTACTTCTGATCTTGAGAAATATGTCTTT
CTCTGTGTTCTTGATGCAATTAGTCCTGAATCTTTTGACTGCATCTTTAACCTTCTTGGGAAGGTATTTG
ATCTCCTGGAGATTGTTACTCGGGTAGATCGTCTTGATGAGACTTGCTGCGTAGGCCTCTCTAACCATCT
GTGGGTCAGCATTCTTTCTGAAATTGAAGAGGCTAACCTTCTCATTATCAGTGGTGAACATAGTGTCGTC
ACCTTCACCTTCGAACTTCCTTCCTAGATCGTAAAGATAGAGGAAATCGTCCATTGTAATCTCCGGGGCA
AAGGAGATCTCTTTTGGGGCTGGATCACTGCTGGGCCTTTTGGTTCCTAGCGTGAGCCAGTGGGCTTTTT
GCTTTGGTGGGCTTGTTAGGGCCTTAGCAAAGCTCTTGGGCTTGAGTTGAGCTTCTCCTTTGGGGATGAA
GTTCAACCTGTCTGTTTGCTGACTTGTTGTGTACGCGTCAGCTGCTGCTCTTGCCTCTGTAATAGTGGCA
AATTTCTTGTGTGCAACTCCGGGAACGCCGTTTGTTGCCGCCTTTGTACAACCCCAGTCATCGTATATAC
CGGCATGTGGACCGTTATACACAACGTAGTAGTTGATATGAGGGTGTTGAATACCCGATTCTGCTCTGAG
AGGAGCAACTGTGCTGTTAAGCTCAGATTTTTGTGGGATTGGAATTCCTCCAAGCTTGAATTCTTGCAGC
GCTCCAATTCAGCAAGCGTCGATCTAGTAACATAGATGACACCGCGCGCGATAATTTATCCTAGTTTGCG
CGCTATATTTTGTTTTCTATCGCGTATTAAATGTATAATTGCGGGACTCTAATCATAAAAACCCATCTCA
TAAATAACGTCATGCATTACATGTTAATTATTACATGCTTAACGTAATTCAACAGAAATTATATGATAAT
CATCGCAAGACCGGCAACAGGATTCAATCTTAAGAAACTTTATTGCCAAATGTTTGAACGATCTGCTTGA
CTCTAGATCCAGAGTCCCGCTCAAATCTCAGTCACAGGAAGAACAGGTCTAGGAGGAACAGGAAGAGAGA
AATCAAGCTGCCAGAATCCCACATCATGCCAATTTCCATGTTTGAAACCAGCAGCTCTAAGCATTCCCCT
AGGAGCATAACCAAGAGCCTCATGCATCCTCACAGAAGGATCATTAGGAAGTCCAATCACAGCAACCACA
GACTTGAAACCCTGAGCCTCCAAAGACTTCAAAAGATGAGTGTAAAGAGTAGATCCAAGACCAGTTCTTT
GATGCCTAGGAGACACGTAAACAGTAGACTCAGCAGTCCAATCGTAAGCATTCCTAGCCTTCCAAGGACC
AGCATAAGCAATACCAGCCACTTCACCATCCACTTCAGCAACAAGCCAAGGATACCTCTCTCTAAGCCTC
ACAAGATCATCAGTCCACTCTTGTGGTTCTTGAGGCTCAGTCCTGAAATTCACAGTAGAAGTCTCAATGT
AATGATTCACAATAGTGCACACAGCAGGCATATCAGCCTCAGTAGCCCTTCTAATATCAGCAGGCCTTCT
TTCAGGAGACATGCGAAACGATCCAGATCCGGTGCAGATTATTTGGATTGAGAGTGAATATGAGACTCTA
ATTGGATACCGAGGGGAATTTATGGAACGTCAGTGGAGCATTTTGACAAGAAATATTTGCTAGCTGATAG
TGACCTTAGGCGACTTTTGAACGCGCAATAATGGTTTCTGACGTATGTGCTTAGCTCATTAAACTCCAGA
AACCCGCGGCTGAGTGGCTCCTTCAACGTTGCGGTTCTGTCAGTTCCAAACGTAAAACGGCTTGTCCCGC
GTCATCGGCGGGGGTCATAACGTGACTCCCTTAATTCTCCGCTCCGGATCCGAATTCGGCACAGAGTGTT
CAACCCCAGTACATTAAAAACGTCCGCAATGTGTTATTAAGTTGTCTAAGCGTCAATTTGTTTACACCAC
AATATATCCTGCCACCAGCCAGCCAACAGCTCCCCGACCGGCAGCTCGGCACAAAATCACCACTCGATAC
AGGCAGCCCATCAACCATGACTACTGTCCGGTCCAACAGATCCGAGCAGGAACCGTAAAAAGGCCGCGTT
GCTGGCGTTTTTCCATAGGCTCCGCCCCCCTGACGAGCATCACAAAAATCGACGCTCAAGTCAGAGGTGG
CGAAACCCGACAGGACTATAAAGATACCAGGCGTTTCCCCCTGGAAGCTCCCTCGTGCGCTCTCCTGTTC
CGACCCTGCCGCTTACCGGATACCTGTCCGCCTTTCTCCCTTCGGGAAGCGTGGCGCTTTCTCATAGCTC
ACGCTGTAGGTATCTCAGTTCGGTGTAGGTCGTTCGCTCCAAGCTGGGCTGTGTGCACGAACCCCCCGTT
CAGCCCGACCGCTGCGCCTTATCCGGTAACTATCGTCTTGAGTCCAACCCGGTAAGACACGACTTATCGC
CACTGGCAGCAGCCACTGGTAACAGGATTAGCAGAGCGAGGTATGTAGGCGGTGCTACAGAGTTCTTGAA
GTGGTGGCCTAACTACGGCTACACTAGAAGAACAGTATTTGGTATCTGCGCTCTGCTGAAGCCAGTTACC
TTCGGAAAAAGAGTTGGTAGCTCTTGATCCGGCAAACAAACCACCGCTGGTAGCGGTGGTTTTTTTGTTT
GCAAGCAGCAGATTACGCGCAGAAAAAAAGGATCTCAAGAAGATCCTTTGATCTTTTCTACGGGGTCTGA
CGCTCAGTGGAACGAAAACTCACGTTAAGGGATTTTGGTCATGAGATTATCAAAAAGGATCTTCACCTAG
ATCCTTTTAAATTAAAAATGAAGTTTTAAATCAATCTAAAGTATATATGAGTAAACTTGGTCTGACAGCT
AAAACAATTCATCCAGTAAAATATAATATTTTATTTTCTCCCAATCAGGCTTGATCCCCAGTAAGTCAAA
AAATAGCTCGACATACTGTTCTTCCCCGATATCCTCCCTGAGCGACCGGACGCAGAAGGCAATGTCATAC
CACTTGTCCGCCCTGCCGCTTCTCCCAAGATCAATAAAGCCACTTACTTTGCCATCTTTCACAAAGATGT
TGCTGTCTCCCAGGTCGCCGTGGGAAAAGACAAGTTCCTCTTCGGGCTTTTCCGTCTTTAAAAAATCATA
CAGCTCGCGCGGATCTTTAAATGGAGTGTCCTCTTCCCAGTTTTCGCAATCCACATCGGCCAGATCGTTA
TTCAGTAAGTAATCCAATTCGGCTAAGCGGCTGTCTAAGCTATTCGTATAGGGACAATCCGATATGTCGA
TGGAGTGAAAGAGCCTGATGCACTCCGCATACAGCTCGATAATCTTTTCAGGGCTTTGTTCATCTTCATA
CTCTTCCGAGCAAAGGACGCCATCGGCCTCACTCATGAGCAGATTGCTCCAGCCATCATGCCGTTCAAAG
TGCAGGACCTTTGGAACAGGCAGCTTTCCTTCCAGCCATAGCATCATGTCCTTTTCCCGTTCCACATCAT
AGGTGGTCCCTTTATACCGGCTGTCCGTCATTTTTAAATATAGGTTTTCATTTTCTCCCACCAGCTTATA
TACCTTAGCAGGAGACATTCCTTCCGTATCTTTTACGCAGCGGTATTTTTCGATCAGTTTTTTCAATTCC
GGTGATATTCTCATTTTAGCCATACTCTTCCTTTTTCAATATTATTGAAGCATTTATCAGGGTTATTGTC
TCATGAGCGGATACATATTTGAATGTATTTAGAAAAATAAACAAATAGGGGTTCCGCGCACTCGGAGCCT
TGATGTGGGCGCTTTTTGCAGCTGTTCGGCTGTGCGCTGGCCAGACAGTTATGCACAGGCCAGGCGGGTT
TTAAGAGTTTTAATAAGTTTTAAAGAGTTTTAGGCGGAAAAATCGCCTTTTTTCTCTTTTATATCAGTCA
CTTACATGTGTGACCGGTTCCCAATGTACGGCTTTGGGTTCCCAATGTACGGGTTCCGGTTCCCAATGTA
CGGCTTTGGGTTCCCAATGTACGTGCTATCCACAGGAAAGAAGCTTTTTCGACCTTTTTCCCCTGCTAGG
GCAATTTGCCCTAGCATCTGCTCCGTACATTAGGAACCGGCGGATGCTTCGCCCTCGATCAGGTTGCGGT
AGCGCATGACTAGGATCGGGCCAGCCTGCCCCGCCTCCTCCTTCAAATCGTACTCCGGCAGGTCATTTGA
CCCGATCAGCTTGCGCACGGTGAAACAGAACTTCTTGAACTCTCCGGCGCTGCCACTGCGTTCGTAGATC
GTCTTGAACAACCATCTGGCTTCTGCCTTGCCTGCGGCGCGGCGTGCCAGGCGGTAGAGAAAACGGCCGA
TGCCGGGATCGATCAAAAAGTAATCGGGGTGAACCGTCAGCACGTCCGGGTTCTTGCCTTCTGTGATCTC
GCGGTACATCCAATCAGCTAGCTCGATCTCGATGTACTCCGGCCGCCCGGTTTCGCTCTTTACGATCTTG
TAGCGGCTAATCAAGGCTTCACCCTCGGATACCGTCACCAGGCGGCCGTTCTTGGCCTTCTTCGTACGCT
GCATGGCAACGTGCGTGGTGTTTAACCGAATGCAGGTTTCTACCAGGTCGTCTTTCTGCTTTCCGCCATC
GGCTCGCCGGCAGAACTTGAGTACGTCCGCAACGTGTGGACGGAACACGCGGCCGGGCTTGTCTCCCTTC
CCTTCCCGGTATCGGTTCATGGATTCGGTTAGATGGGAAACCGCCATCAGTACCAGGTCGTAATCCCACA
CACTGGCCATGCCGGCCGGCCCTGCGGAAACCTCTACGTGCCCGTCTGGAAGCTCGTAGCGGATCACCTC
GCCAGCTCGTCGGTCACGCTTCGACAGACGGAAAACGGCCACGTCCATGATGCTGCGACTATCGCGGGTG
CCCACGTCATAGAGCATCGGAACGAAAAAATCTGGTTGCTCGTCGCCCTTGGGCGGCTTCCTAATCGACG
ACGCACCGGCTGCCGGCGGTTGCCGGGATTCTTTGCGGATTCGATCAGCGGCCGCTTGCCACGATTCACC
GGGGCGTGCTTCTGCCTCGATGCGTTGCCGCTGGGCGGCCTGCGCGGCCTTCAACTTCTCCACCAGGTCA
TCACCCAGCGCCGCGCCGATTTGTACCGGGCCGGATGGTTTGCGACCGCTCACGCCGATTCCTCGGGCTT
GGGGGTTCCAGTGCCATTGCAGGGCCGGCAGACAACCCAGCCGCTTACGCCTGGCCAACCGCCCGTTCCT
CCACACATGGGGCATTCCACGGCGTCGGTGCCTGGTTGTTCTTGATTTTCCATGCCGCCTCCTTTAGCCG
CTAAAATTCATCTACTCATT
Features (pLannotate 1.2.2; 17 found; start..end, strand, type, name):
    252..881     -  CDS            pVS1 StaA: stability protein from the Pseudomonas plasmid pVS1 (Heeb et al., 2000)
   1190..1214    -  misc_feature   RB T-DNA repeat: right border repeat from nopaline C58 T-DNA
   1281..1988    -  terminator     OCS terminator: octopine synthase terminator
   1999..2259    -  CDS            PexRD24 (fragment): RD24_PHYIT - Experimental evidence at protein level: Swiss-Prot protein existence level 1. Effector that interacts with isoforms of host protein phosphatase type 1c (PP1c), mimicking a regulatory subunit and causing their re-localization within the host nucleus (PubMed:26822079). The holoenzymes formed with PP1c isoforms act to promote late blight by attenuating jasmonic acid (JA)- and salicylic acid (SA)-mediated transcriptional responses of the host plant (PubMed:26822079). From Phytophthora infestans (strain T30-4) (Potato late blight fungus).
   2271..2324    -  misc_feature   TMV Ω: translational enhancer from the tobacco mosaic virus 5'-leader sequence (Gallie et al., 1988)
   2353..2698    -  promoter       CaMV 35S promoter: strong constitutive promoter from cauliflower mosaic virus
   2355..2401    -  promoter       minimal CaMV 35S promoter: minimal 35S promoter from cauliflower mosaic virus
   2882..3688    -  CDS            IBMP_CAMVB (fragment): Experimental evidence at protein level: Swiss-Prot protein existence level 1. Enhances the ribosomal termination-reinitiation event leading to the translation of major open reading frames on the polycistronic viral RNAs. From Cauliflower mosaic virus (strain Bari 1) (CaMV).
   3731..3983    -  terminator     NOS terminator: nopaline synthase terminator and poly(A) signal
   4014..4562    -  CDS            bar: PAT_STRHY - Experimental evidence at protein level: Swiss-Prot protein existence level 1. Inactivates phosphinothricin (PPT) by transfer of an acetyl group from acetyl CoA. Can also acetylate demethylphosphinothricin but not PTT or glutamate. This enzyme is an effector of phosphinothricin tripeptide (PTT or bialaphos) resistance. From Streptomyces hygroscopicus. Introduced by genetic manipulation and expressed in glufosinate-tolerant maize by Dekalb Genetics.
   4583..4765    -  promoter       NOS promoter: nopaline synthase promoter NOS promoter
   4960..4984    -  misc_feature   LB T-DNA repeat: left border repeat from nopaline C58 T-DNA
   5120..5708    -  rep_origin     ori: high-copy-number ColE1/pMB1/pBR322/pUC origin of replication
   5879..6673    -  CDS            KanR: aminoglycoside phosphotransferase; aphA-3; confers resistance to kanamycin
   6674..6778    -  promoter       AmpR promoter: bla
   6840..7034    -  rep_origin     pVS1 oriV: origin of replication for the Pseudomonas plasmid pVS1 (Heeb et al., 2000)
   7100..8173    -  CDS            pVS1 RepA: replication protein from the Pseudomonas plasmid pVS1 (Heeb et al., 2000)
