[The description below was written by a language model from this plasmid's Addgene catalogue record and pLannotate feature annotations shown in this document.]
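Description:
pICSL86977OD:PITG_04314 is a plant-expression binary vector built on the pICSL86977OD backbone and designed to be moved into Agrobacterium for transient expression of its insert in plants by agro-infiltration. In E. coli it replicates from a high-copy ColE1/pUC-type origin. The pVS1 oriV, RepA replication protein and StaA stability protein provide replication and stable maintenance in Agrobacterium. Bacterial selection is by kanamycin, through an aphA-3-type aminoglycoside phosphotransferase gene annotated downstream of a bla (AmpR) promoter.

Two expression units lie between the nopaline-type left and right T-DNA border repeats. The payload unit uses the strong constitutive CaMV 35S promoter followed by the TMV Ω leader, a translational enhancer. Together these drive PITG_04314 from Phytophthora infestans strain T30-4, and the unit ends with the octopine synthase terminator. The annotation matches this coding region to a fragment of PexRD24, an effector reported to bind host protein phosphatase type 1c isoforms and to dampen jasmonic acid and salicylic acid transcriptional responses. The fragment match is short, so the clone may carry only part of the native protein, but the record does not say which part. No epitope tag or reporter is annotated. A CaMV-derived stretch upstream of the core promoter, scored as a fragment of a viral open reading frame, most likely reflects extended 35S upstream sequence rather than an expressed gene.

The second unit is a NOS promoter–bar–NOS terminator cassette. It encodes phosphinothricin acetyltransferase and gives Basta (glufosinate) resistance, so transformed plant tissue can be selected if stable lines are wanted. The sequenced record is 8,350 nt, slightly smaller than the catalogued backbone size, which would fit the insert having replaced a backbone cloning cassette. The associated publication concerns pathogen effectors that counteract an NLR immune receptor network.
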