Addgene plasmid #173515: pICSL86977OD:PITG_04314
Purpose: This is a binary plasmid that can be transferred into Agrobacterium and used to transiently express the protein encoded by the insert in plants by agro-infiltration.
Depositing lab: Sophien Kamoun. Depositing organization: Sainsbury Laboratory, Norwich. Publication: Plant pathogens convergently evolved to counteract redundant nodes of an NLR immune receptor network. Derevnina L, Contreras MP, Adachi H, Upson J, Vergara Cruces A, Xie R, Sklenar J, Menke FLH, Mugford ST, MacLean D, Ma W, Hogenhout SA, Goverse A, Maqbool A, Wu CH, Kamoun S. PLoS Biol. 2021 Aug 23;19(8):e3001136. doi: 10.1371/journal.pbio.3001136. PubMed 34424903.
Backbone
  Vector backbone: pICSL86977OD
  Backbone manufacturer: Youles SynBio plasmids
  Backbone size w/o insert (bp): 8678
  Vector type: Plant Expression
  Selectable markers: Basta
Growth in bacteria
  Bacterial resistance: Kanamycin, 50 μg/mL
  Growth temperature: 37°C
  Growth strain: DH5alpha
  Copy number: High Copy
Gene/Insert
  Gene/Insert name: PITG_04314_T30-4
  Species: Phytophthora infestans
  Promoter: 35S
  Cloning method: Restriction Enzyme; 5′ cloning site unknown (unknown if destroyed); 3′ cloning site unknown (unknown if destroyed)
Terms and licenses: Academic/Nonprofit Terms; Industry Terms: Not Available to Industry
How to cite: pICSL86977OD:PITG_04314 was a gift from Sophien Kamoun (Addgene plasmid # 173515 ; http://n2t.net/addgene:173515 ; RRID:Addgene_173515)
